>Addgene plasmid #109890 | pHH0103_HGS_VHS | addgene full sequence | sequence record 214928 | Addgene NGS Result
TTGACAATTAATCATCGGCTCGTATAATGTGTGGAATTGTGAGCGGATAACAATTTCACACAGGAAACAG
CCAGTCCGTTTAGGTGTTTTCACGAGCACTTCACCAACAAGGACCATAGATTATGAAAATCGAAGAACAC
CATCACCATCACCATTCCAGCGGTAAGCTTATGTCCCCTATACTAGGTTATTGGAAAATTAAGGGCCTTG
TGCAACCCACTCGACTTCTTTTGGAATATCTTGAAGAAAAATATGAAGAGCATTTGTATGAGCGCGATGA
AGGTGATAAATGGCGAAACAAAAAGTTTGAATTGGGTTTGGAGTTTCCCAATCTTCCTTATTATATTGAT
GGTGATGTTAAATTAACACAGTCTATGGCCATCATACGTTATATAGCTGACAAGCACAACATGTTGGGTG
GTTGTCCAAAAGAGCGTGCAGAGATTTCAATGCTTGAAGGAGCGGTTTTGGATATTAGATACGGTGTTTC
GAGAATTGCATATAGTAAAGACTTTGAAACTCTCAAAGTTGATTTTCTTAGCAAGCTACCTGAAATGCTG
AAAATGTTCGAAGATCGTTTATGTCATAAAACATATTTAAATGGTGATCATGTAACCCATCCTGACTTCA
TGTTGTATGACGCTCTTGATGTTGTTTTATACATGGACCCAATGTGCCTGGATGCGTTCCCAAAATTAGT
TTGTTTTAAAAAACGTATTGAAGCTATCCCACAAATTGATAAGTACTTGAAATCCAGCAAGTATATAGCA
TGGCCTTTGCAGGGCTGGCAAGCCACGTTTGGTGGTGGCGACCATCCTCCAAAATCGGATCTGGAAGTTC
TGTTCCAGGGGCCCCTGTCCAGCGGTCTGGTTCCGCGTGGTTCCGGTACCGCGGCCCAGCCGGCCATGGG
TCGTGGTAGTGGCACCTTCGAACGTCTGCTGGACAAGGCAACCTCTCAACTGCTGCTGGAAACCGATTGG
GAAAGTATTCTGCAGATTTGCGATCTGATCCGTCAGGGCGACACCCAAGCCAAGTATGCAGTCAACAGCA
TTAAAAAGAAAGTGAACGATAAGAACCCGCATGTTGCTCTGTACGCGCTGGAAGTGATGGAATCTGTGGT
TAAAAACTGTGGTCAGACCGTTCACGATGAAGTCGCCAATAAACAAACGATGGAAGAACTGAAGGACCTG
CTGAAACGTCAGGTTGAAGTCAACGTGCGCAATAAAATTCTGTATCTGATCCAAGCATGGGCTCATGCGT
TTCGCAATGAACCGAAGTATAAAGTCGTGCAGGATACGTACCAAATCATGAAGGTGGAAGGCCACGTTTT
TCCGGAATTCAAAGAAAGTGACGCGATGTTCGCGGCCGCGGCCGCATA
[142 nt withheld, positions 1379-1520]
C
[98 nt withheld, positions 1522-1619]
AGTTTGTACTGGTGACGAAACTCAGTGTCTAGCTAGAGTGGC
[149 nt withheld, positions 1662-1810]
T
[41 nt withheld, positions 1812-1852]
T
[62 nt withheld, positions 1854-1915]
A
[35 nt withheld, positions 1917-1951]
CCTCCCTCAATCGGTTGAATGTCGCCCTTTTGTCTTTGGCGCTGGTAAACCATATGAA
[86 nt withheld, positions 2010-2095]
T
[54 nt withheld, positions 2097-2150]
CTAGCGCCGCCCTATACCTTGTCTGCCTCCCCGCGTTGCGTCGCGGTGCATGGAGCCGGGCCACCTCGAC
CTGAATGGAAGCCGGCGGCACCTCGCTAACGGATTCACCACTCCAAGAATTGGAGCCAATCAATTCTTGC
GGAGAACTGTGAATGCGCAAACCAACCCTTGGCAGAACATATCCATCGCGTCCGCCATCTCCAGCAGCCG
CACGCGGCGCATCTCGGGCAGCGTTGGGTCCTGGCCACGGGTGCGCATGATCGTGCTCCTGTCGTTGAGG
ACCCGGCTAGGCTGGCGGGGTTGCCTTACTGGTTAGCAGAATGAATCACCGATACGCGAGCGAACGTGAA
GCGACTGCTGCTGCAAAACGTCTGCGACCTGAGCAACAACATGAATGGTCTTCGGTTTCCGTGTTTCGTA
AAGTCTGGAAACGCGGAAGTCAGCGCCCTGCACCATTATGTTCCGGATCTGCATCGCAGGATGCTGCTGG
CTACCCTGTGGAACACCTACATCTGTATTAACGAAGCGCTGGCATTGACCCTGAGTGATTTTTCTCTGGT
CCCGCCGCATCCATACCGCCAGTTGTTTACCCTCACAACGTTCCAGTAACCGGGCATGTTCATCATCAGT
AACCCGTATCGTGAGCATCCTCTCTCGTTTCATCGGTATCATTACCCCCATGAACAGAAATCCCCCTTAC
ACGGAGGCATCAGTGACCAAACAGGAAAAAACCGCCCTTAACATGGCCCGCTTTATCAGAAGCCAGACAT
TAACGCTTCTGGAGAAACTCAACGAGCTGGACGCGGATGAACAGGCAGACATCTGTGAATCGCTTCACGA
CCACGCTGATGAGCTTTACCGCAGGATCCGCGAAATTGTAAGCGTTAATATTTTGTTAAAATTCGCGTTA
AATTTTTGTTAAATCAGCTCATTTTTTAACCAATAGGCCGAAATCGGCAAAATCCCTTATAAATCAAAAG
AATAGACCGAGATAGGGT
[37 nt withheld, positions 3149-3185]
AAAGAACGTGGACTCCAACGTCAAAGG
[49 nt withheld, positions 3213-3261]
T
[91 nt withheld, positions 3263-3353]
G
[124 nt withheld, positions 3355-3478]
CGCGGATCCTGCCTCGCGCGTTTCGGTGATGACGGTGAAAACCTCTGACACATGCAGCTCCCGGAGACGG
TCACAGCTTGTCTGTAAGCGGATGCCGGGAGCAGACAAGCCCGTCAGGGCGCGTCAGCGGGTGTTGGCGG
GTGTCGGGGCGCAGCCATGACCCAGTCACGTAGCGATAGCGGAGTGTATACTGGCTTAACTATGCGGCAT
CAGAGCAGATTGTACTGAGAGTGCACCATATGCGGTGTGAAATACCGCACAGATGCGTAAGGAGAAAATA
CCGCATCAGGCGCTCTTCCGCTTCCTCGCTCACTGACTCGCTGCGCTCGGTCGTTCGGCTGCGGCGAGCG
GTATCAGCTCACTCAAAGGCGGTAATACGGTTATCCACAGAATCAGGGGATAACGCAGGAAAGAACATGT
GAGCAAAAGGCCAGCAAAAGGCCAGGAACCGTAAAAAGGCCGCGTTGCTGGCGTTTTTCCATAGGCTCCG
CCCCCCTGACGAGCATCACAAAAATCGACGCTCAAGTCAGAGGTGGCGAAACCCGACAGGACTATAAAGA
TACCAGGGTTTCCCCCTGGAAGCTCCCTCGTGCGCTCTCCTGTTCCGACCCTGCCGCTTACCGGATACCT
GTCCGCCTTTCTCCCTTCGGGAAGCGTGGCGCTTTCTCATAGCTCACGCTGTAGGTATCTCAGTTCGGTG
TAGGTCGTTCGCTCCAAGCTGGGCTGTGTGCACGAACCCCCCGTTCAGCCCGACCGCTGCGCCTTATCCG
GTAACTATCGTCTTGAGTCCAACCCGGTAAGACACGACTTATCGCCACTGGCAGCAGCCACTGGTAACAG
GATTAGCAGAGCGAGGTATGTAGGCGGTGCTACAGAGTTCTTGAAGTGGTGGCCTAACTACGGCTACACT
AGAAGGACAGTATTTGGTATCTGCGCTCTGCTGAAGCCAGTTACCTTCGGAAAAAGAGTTGGTAGCTCTT
GATCCGGCAAACAAACCACCGCTGGTAGCGGTGGTTTTTTTGTTTGCAAGCAGCAGATTACGCGCAGAAA
AAAAGGATCTCAAGAAGATCCTTTGATCTTTTCTACGGGGTCTGACGCTCAGTGGAACGAAAACTCACGT
TAAGGGATTTTGGTCATGAGATTATCAAAAAGGATCTTCACCTAGATCCTTTTAAATTAAAAATGAAGTT
TTAAATCAATCTAAAGTATATATGAGTAAACTTGGTCTGACAGTTACCAATGCTTAATCAGTGAGGCACC
TATCTCAGCGATCTGTCTATTTCGTTCATCCATAGTTGCCTGACTCCCCGTCGTGTAGATAACTACGATA
CGGGAGGGCTTACCATCTGGCCCCAGTGCTGCAATGATACCGCGAGACCCACGCTCACCGGCTCCAGATT
TATCAGCAATAAACCAGCCAGCCGGAAGGGCCGAGCGCAGAAGTGGTCCTGCAACTTTATCCGCCTCCAT
CCAGTCTATTAATTGTTGCCGGGAAGCTAGAGTAAGTAGTTCGCCAGTTAATAGTTTGCGCAACGTTGTT
GCCATTGCTGCAGGCATCGTGGTGTCACGCTCGTCGTTTGGTATGGCTTCATTCAGCTCCGGTTCCCAAC
GATCAAGGCGAGTTACATGATCCCCCATGTTGTGCAAAAAAGCGGTTAGCTCCTTCGGTCCTCCGATCGT
TGTCAGAAGTAAGTTGGCCGCAGTGTTATCACTCATGGTTATGGCAGCACTGCATAATTCTCTTACTGTC
ATGCCATCCGTAAGATGCTTTTCTGTGACTGGTGAGTACTCAACCAAGTCATTCTGAGAATAGTGTATGC
GGCGACCGAGTTGCTCTTGCCCGGCGTCAACACGGGATAATACCGCGCCACATAGCAGAACTTTAAAAGT
GCTCATCATTGGAAAACGTTCTTCGGGGCGAAAACTCTCAAGGATCTTACCGCTGTTGAGATCCAGTTCG
ATGTAACCCACTCGTGCACCCAACTGATCTTCAGCATCTTTTACTTTCACCAGCGTTTCTGGGTGAGCAA
AAACAGGAAGGCAAAATGCCGCAAAAAAGGGAATAAGGGCGACACGGAAATGTTGAATACTCATACTCTT
CCTTTTTCAATATTATTGAAGCATTTATCAGGGTTATTGTCTCATGAGCGGATACATATTTGAATGTATT
TAGAAAAATAAACAAATAGGGGTTCCGCGCACATTTCCCCGAAAAGTGCCACCTGACGTCTAAGAAACCA
TTATTATCATGACATTAACCTATAAAAATAGGCGTATCACGAGGCCCTTTCGTCTTCAAGAATTCCCGAC
ACCATCGAATGGTGCAAAACCTTTCGCGGTATGGCATGATAGCGCCCGGAAGAGAGTCAATTCAGGGTGG
TGAATGTGAAACCAGTAACGTTATACGATGTCGCAGAGTATGCCGGTGTCTCTTATCAGACCGTTTCCCG
CGTGGTGAACCAGGCCAGCCACGTTTCTGCGAAAACGCGGGAAAAAGTGGAAGCGGCGATGGCGGAGCTG
AATTACATTCCCAACCGCGTGGCACAACAACTGGCGGGCAAACAGTCGTTGCTGATTGGCGTTGCCACCT
CCAGTCTGGCCCTGCACGCGCCGTCGCAAATTGTCGCGGCGATTAAATCTCGCGCCGATCAACTGGGTGC
CAGCGTGGTGGTGTCGATGGTAGAACGAAGCGGCGTCGAAGCCTGTAAAGCGGCGGTGCACAATCTTCTC
GCGCAACGCGTCAGTGGGCTGATCATTAACTATCCGCTGGATGACCAGGATGCCATTGCTGTGGAAGCTG
CCTGCACTAATGTTCCGGCGTTATTTCTTGATGTCTCTGACCAGACACCCATCAACAGTATTATTTTCTC
CCATGAAGACGGTACGCGACTGGGCGTGGAGCATCTGGTCGCATTGGGTCACCAGCAAATCGCGCTGTTA
GCGGGCCCATTAAGTTCTGTCTCGGCGCGTCTGCGTCTGGCTGGCTGGCATAAATATCTCACTCGCAATC
AAATTCAGCCGATAGCGGAACGGGAAGGCGACTGGAGTGCCATGTCCGGTTTTCAACAAACCATGCAAAT
GCTGAATGAGGGCATCGTTCCCACTGCGATGCTGGTTGCCAACGATCAGATGGCGCTGGGCGCAATGCGC
GCCATTACCGAGTCCGGGCTGCGCGTTGGTGCGGATATCTCGGTAGTGGGATACGACGATACCGAAGACA
GCTCATGTTATATCCCGCCGTTAACCACCATCAAACAGGATTTTCGCCTGCTGGGGCAAACCAGCGTGGA
CCGCTTGCTGCAACTCTCTCAGGGCCAGGCGGTGAAGGGCAATCAGCTGTTGCCCGTCTCACTGGTGAAA
AGAAAAACCACCCTGGCGCCCAATACGCAAACCGCCTCTCCCCGCGCGTTGGCCGATTCATTAATGCAGC
TGGCACGACAGGTTTCCCGACTGGAAAGCGGGCAGTGAGCGCAACGCAATTAATGTAAGTTAGCTCACTC
ATTAGGCACAATTCTCATGTTTGACAGCTTATCATCGACTGCACGGTGCACCAATGCTTCTGGCGTCAGG
CAGCCATCGGAAGCTGTGGTATGGCTGTGCAGGTCGTAAATCACTGCATAATTCGTGTCGCTCAAGGCGC
ACTCCCGTTCTGGATAATGTTTTTTGCGCCGACATCATAACGGTTCTGGCAAATATTCTGAAATGAGCTG
Features (pLannotate 1.2.2; 21 found; start..end, strand, type, name):
      1..29      +  promoter       tac promoter: strong E. coli promoter; hybrid between the trp and lac UV5 promoters
     37..53      +  protein_bind   lac operator: The lac repressor binds to the lac operator to inhibit transcription in E. coli. This inhibition can be relieved by adding lactose or isopropyl-β-D-thiogalactopyranoside (IPTG). lac repressor encoded by lacI
    138..155     +  CDS            6xHis: 6xHis affinity tag
    171..824     +  CDS            GST26_SCHJA: Experimental evidence at protein level: Swiss-Prot protein existence level 1. GST isoenzymes appear to play a central role in the parasite detoxification system. Other functions are also suspected including a role in increasing the solubility of haematin in the parasite gut. From Schistosoma japonicum (Blood fluke).
    906..1376    +  CDS            HGS (fragment): HGS_HUMAN - Also known as HRS. Experimental evidence at protein level: Swiss-Prot protein existence level 1. Involved in intracellular signal transduction mediated by cytokines and growth factors. When associated with STAM, it suppresses DNA signaling upon stimulation by IL-2 and GM-CSF. Could be a direct effector of PI3-kinase in vesicular pathway via early endosomes and may regulate trafficking to early and late endosomes by recruiting clathrin. May concentrate ubiquitinated receptors within clathrin- coated regions. Involved in down-regulation of receptor tyrosine kinase via multivesicular
   1383..1430    +  terminator     fd terminator (sequence withheld): central terminator from bacteriophage fd (Otsuka and Kunisawa, 1982)
   1435..1647    +  CDS            M13 gene III (fragment) (sequence partly withheld): pIII; III; minor coat protein
   1662..2132    +  CDS            M13 gene III (fragment) (sequence partly withheld): pIII; III; minor coat protein
   2154..2224    +  CDS            TcR (fragment): tetracycline efflux protein; tet; confers resistance to tetracycline
   2466..2846    -  CDS            YPB1_ECOLX: Protein predicted: Swiss-Prot protein existence level 4. From Escherichia coli.
   2863..3014    +  CDS            rop (fragment): Rop protein, which maintains plasmids at low copy number; rop
   3050..3478    -  rep_origin     f1 ori (sequence partly withheld): f1 bacteriophage origin of replication; arrow indicates direction of (+) strand synthesis
   3487..3526    +  CDS            rop (fragment): Rop protein, which maintains plasmids at low copy number; rop
   3628..3768    +  misc_feature   bom: basis of mobility region from pBR322
   3954..4541    -  rep_origin     ori: high-copy-number ColE1/pMB1/pBR322/pUC origin of replication
   4712..5572    -  CDS            AmpR: β-lactamase; bla; confers resistance to ampicillin, carbenicillin, and related antibiotics
   5573..5677    -  promoter       AmpR promoter: bla
   5786..5863    +  promoter       lacIq promoter: lacI (mutant); In the lacIq allele, a single base change in the promoter boosts expression of the lacI gene about 10-fold.
   5864..6946    +  CDS            lacI: lac repressor; lacI; The lac repressor binds to the lac operator to inhibit transcription in E. coli. This inhibition can be relieved by adding lactose or isopropyl-β-D-thiogalactopyranoside (IPTG).
   6959..6980    +  protein_bind   CAP binding site: CAP binding activates transcription in the presence of cAMP. E. coli catabolite activator protein
   6999..7016    +  promoter       tet promoter (fragment): E. coli promoter for tetracycline efflux protein gene
