[The description below was written by a language model from this plasmid's Addgene catalogue record and pLannotate feature annotations shown in this document.]
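Description:
pHH0103_HGS_VHS is a 7,188-nt bacterial expression plasmid built on the pHH0103 backbone for producing and purifying the VHS domain of human HGS (also known as HRS), an endosomal sorting protein involved in trafficking and down-regulation of ubiquitinated receptors. The plasmid replicates in E. coli from a ColE1/pBR322-type origin and is selected with ampicillin through the bla gene and its native promoter. The catalogue lists it as low copy. The annotated rop sequence appears only as two fragments split by an inserted f1 phage origin, so rop is probably not intact. A pBR322 bom site is also present.

The expression cassette is driven by the strong hybrid tac promoter followed by a lac operator. The plasmid carries its own lacI gene under the lacIq promoter, so transcription is repressed until induced with IPTG or lactose. The reading frame begins with a 6xHis tag, continues through Schistosoma japonicum glutathione S-transferase, and ends with the HGS fragment, which was cloned between SfiI and NotI sites. The product is therefore an N-terminally His- and GST-tagged VHS domain that can be purified on nickel or glutathione resins.

Downstream of the insert lie an fd phage terminator and two fragments of M13 gene III. Together with the f1 origin, residual tetracycline-resistance sequence and a tet promoter fragment, these suggest that the backbone derives from a phagemid-type vector. They sit after the insert and terminator and do not appear to be part of the expressed fusion. The associated work surveyed ligands for peptide recognition modules, which fits use of the purified domain as a binding target.
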