Addgene plasmid #109890: pHH0103_HGS_VHS
Purpose: Protein expression and purification of HGS_VHS
Depositing lab: Sachdev Sidhu. Depositing organization: University of Toronto. Publication: Large-scale survey and database of high affinity ligands for peptide recognition modules. Teyra J, Kelil A, Jain S, Helmy M, Jajodia R, Hooda Y, Gu J, D'Cruz AA, Nicholson SE, Min J, Sudol M, Kim PM, Bader GD, Sidhu SS. Mol Syst Biol. 2020 Dec;16(12):e9310. doi: 10.15252/msb.20199310. PubMed 33438817.
Backbone
  Vector backbone: pHH0103
  Vector type: Bacterial Expression
Growth in bacteria
  Bacterial resistance: Ampicillin, 100 μg/mL
  Growth temperature: 37°C
  Growth strain: DH5alpha
  Copy number: Low Copy
Gene/Insert
  Gene/Insert name: HGS_VHS
  Species: H. sapiens (human)
  Entrez Gene: HGS (a.k.a. HRS)
  Cloning method: Restriction Enzyme; 5′ cloning site Sfi1 (unknown if destroyed); 3′ cloning site Not1 (unknown if destroyed)
Terms and licenses: Academic/Nonprofit Terms; Industry Terms: Not Available to Industry
How to cite: pHH0103_HGS_VHS was a gift from Sachdev Sidhu (Addgene plasmid # 109890 ; http://n2t.net/addgene:109890 ; RRID:Addgene_109890)
