>Addgene plasmid #109890 | pHH0103_HGS_VHS | depositor partial sequence | sequence record 206842 | pHH0103_HGS_VHS sequence 483 bps
GGCCCAGCCGGCCATGGGTCGTGGTAGTGGCACCTTCGAACGTCTGCTGGACAAGGCAACCTCTCAACTG
CTGCTGGAAACCGATTGGGAAAGTATTCTGCAGATTTGCGATCTGATCCGTCAGGGCGACACCCAAGCCA
AGTATGCAGTCAACAGCATTAAAAAGAAAGTGAACGATAAGAACCCGCATGTTGCTCTGTACGCGCTGGA
AGTGATGGAATCTGTGGTTAAAAACTGTGGTCAGACCGTTCACGATGAAGTCGCCAATAAACAAACGATG
GAAGAACTGAAGGACCTGCTGAAACGTCAGGTTGAAGTCAACGTGCGCAATAAAATTCTGTATCTGATCC
AAGCATGGGCTCATGCGTTTCGCAATGAACCGAAGTATAAAGTCGTGCAGGATACGTACCAAATCATGAA
GGTGGAAGGCCACGTTTTTCCGGAATTCAAAGAAAGTGACGCGATGTTCGCGGCCGCGGCCGC
